Addgene plasmid #71925: pAC1425-pX-sgRNA-20xPBSb
Purpose: (Empty Backbone) Cloning vector for expression of sgRNA-20xPBSb
Depositing lab: Albert Cheng. Depositing organization: Jackson Laboratory. Publication: Casilio: a versatile CRISPR-Cas9-Pumilio hybrid for gene regulation and genomic labeling. Cheng AW, Jillette N, Lee P, Plaskon D, Fujiwara Y, Wang W, Taghbalout A, Wang H. Cell Res. 2016 Feb;26(2):254-7. doi: 10.1038/cr.2016.3. Epub 2016 Jan 15. PubMed 26768771.
Backbone
  Vector backbone: pX330; pUC ori vector
  Vector type: Mammalian Expression, CRISPR
  Promoter: U6
Growth in bacteria
  Bacterial resistance: Ampicillin, 100 μg/mL
  Growth temperature: 37°C
  Growth strain: DH5alpha
  Copy number: Unknown
Gene/Insert
  Cloning method: Unknown
  Sequencing primers: 5′ gagggcctatttcccatgattcc; 3′ gccatttgtctgcagaattggc
Terms and licenses: Academic/Nonprofit Terms; Industry Terms: Not Available to Industry
Depositor comments: Please visit http://casil.io for more information, updates, and protocols.
How to cite: pAC1425-pX-sgRNA-20xPBSb was a gift from Albert Cheng (Addgene plasmid # 71925)
