[The description below was written by a language model from this plasmid's Addgene catalogue record, the feature table of its GenBank file and pLannotate feature annotations shown in this document.]
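Description:
pAC1425-pX-sgRNA-20xPBSb is a small (about 3.4 kb) empty cloning backbone derived from pX330, built for expressing modified Streptococcus pyogenes single guide RNAs in mammalian cells as part of the Casilio system, a CRISPR-Cas9/Pumilio hybrid for gene regulation and genomic labelling. It is propagated in E. coli through a high-copy pUC-type ColE1 origin and selected with ampicillin via the bla gene under its own promoter. An M13/f1-type phage origin is also annotated, along with short fragments of bom and rop that are probably backbone remnants or weak annotation matches. No Cas9 coding sequence or mammalian selection marker appears in the feature table, so the plasmid supplies only the guide RNA component.

The payload is a human U6 RNA polymerase III promoter followed by S. pyogenes tracrRNA/gRNA scaffold sequence. As the name and stated purpose indicate, the scaffold is extended with twenty copies of "PBSb", a Pumilio/PUF binding site. These repeats are not annotated, but they presumably occupy the unannotated stretch between the two scaffold fragments detected downstream of U6. In the Casilio design, such sites on the sgRNA recruit effector or fluorescent proteins fused to a matching PUF domain to the locus bound by dCas9, and multiple copies allow many molecules to be recruited. Users insert their own spacer between the promoter and scaffold; the record does not state the cloning method or sites. A single AAV2 ITR lies downstream, which is likely a leftover from pX330, and with only one ITR annotated the plasmid does not appear to be an AAV packaging construct. The accompanying GenBank record covers only 64 bp, carries no features and adds nothing further.
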