Features (pLannotate 1.2.2; 11 found; start..end, strand, type, name):
      9..249     +  promoter       U6 promoter: RNA polymerase III promoter for human U6 snRNA
    294..361     +  misc_RNA       tracrRNA (fragment): trans-activating CRISPR RNA for the Streptococcus pyogenes CRISPR/Cas9 system
    611..653     +  misc_RNA       gRNA scaffold (fragment): guide RNA scaffold for the Streptococcus pyogenes CRISPR/Cas9 system
    701..841     +  repeat_region  AAV2 ITR: inverted terminal repeat of adeno-associated virus serotype 2 inverted
    846..897     -  misc_feature   bom (fragment): basis of mobility region from pBR322
    916..1296    +  rep_origin     M13 ori (sequence partly withheld): M13 bacteriophage origin of replication; arrow indicates direction of (+) strand synthesis
   1372..1421    -  misc_feature   bom (fragment): basis of mobility region from pBR322
   1523..1558    -  CDS            rop (fragment): Rop protein, which maintains plasmids at low copy number; rop
   1653..1757    +  promoter       AmpR promoter: bla
   1758..2618    +  CDS            AmpR: β-lactamase; bla; confers resistance to ampicillin, carbenicillin, and related antibiotics
   2789..3377    +  rep_origin     ori: high-copy-number ColE1/pMB1/pBR322/pUC origin of replication
>Addgene plasmid #71925 | pAC1425-pX-sgRNA-20xPBSb | depositor full sequence | sequence record 134364 | pAC1425-pX-sgRNA-20xPBSb sequence 3438 bps
GGCGCGCCGAGGGCCTATTTCCCATGATTCCTTCATATTTGCATATACGATACAAGGCTGTTAGAGAGAT
AATTGGAATTAATTTGACTGTAAACACAAAGATATTAGTACAAAATACGTGACGTAGAAAGTAATAATTT
CTTGGGTAGTTTGCAGTTTTAAAATTATGTTTTAAAATGGACTATCATATGCTTACCGTAACTTGAAAGT
ATTTCGATTTCTTGGCTTTATATATCTTGTGGAAAGGACGAAACACCGGGTCTTCGAGAAGACCTGTTTA
AGAGCTATGCTGGAAACAGCATAGCAAGTTTAAATAAGGCTAGTCCGTTATCAACTTGAAAAAGTGGCAC
CGAGTCGGTGCCAATTGGGTCTCCAGATTTGATATAGCCTTGATATAGCCTTGATATAGCCTTGATATAG
CCTTGATATAAGATTTGATATAGCCTTGATATAGCCTTGATATAGCCTTGATATAGCCTTGATATAAGAT
TTGATATAGCCTTGATATAGCCTTGATATAGCCTTGATATAGCCTTGATATAAGATTTGATATAGCCTTG
ATATAGCCTTGATATAGCCTTGATATAGCCTTGATATAAGATCTTTTTTTGTTTTAGAGCTAGAAATAGC
AAGTTAAAATAAGGCTAGTCCGTAGCGCGTGCGCCAATTCTGCAGACAAATGGCGGCGCGCCGCGGCCGC
AGGAACCCCTAGTGATGGAGTTGGCCACTCCCTCTCTGCGCGCTCGCTCGCTCACTGAGGCCGGGCGACC
AAAGGTCGCCCGACGCCCGGGCTTTGCCCGGGCGGCCTCAGTGAGCGAGCGAGCGCGCAGCTGCCTGCAG
GGGCGCCTGATGCGGTATTTTCTCCTTACGCATCTGTGCGGTATTTCACACCGCATA
[142 nt withheld, positions 898-1039]
C
[141 nt withheld, positions 1041-1181]
CCTTTGACGTTGGAGTCCACGTTCTTT
[37 nt withheld, positions 1209-1245]
ACCCTATCTCGGGCTATTCTTTTGATTTATAAGGGATTTTGCCGATTTCGGCCTATTGGTTAAAAAATGA
GCTGATTTAACAAAAATTTAACGCGAATTTTAACAAAATATTAACGTTTACAATTTTATGGTGCACTCTC
AGTACAATCTGCTCTGATGCCGCATAGTTAAGCCAGCCCCGACACCCGCCAACACCCGCTGACGCGCCCT
GACGGGCTTGTCTGCTCCCGGCATCCGCTTACAGACAAGCTGTGACCGTCTCCGGGAGCTGCATGTGTCA
GAGGTTTTCACCGTCATCACCGAAACGCGCGAGACGAAAGGGCCTCGTGATACGCCTATTTTTATAGGTT
AATGTCATGATAATAATGGTTTCTTAGACGTCAGGTGGCACTTTTCGGGGAAATGTGCGCGGAACCCCTA
TTTGTTTATTTTTCTAAATACATTCAAATATGTATCCGCTCATGAGACAATAACCCTGATAAATGCTTCA
ATAATATTGAAAAAGGAAGAGTATGAGTATTCAACATTTCCGTGTCGCCCTTATTCCCTTTTTTGCGGCA
TTTTGCCTTCCTGTTTTTGCTCACCCAGAAACGCTGGTGAAAGTAAAAGATGCTGAAGATCAGTTGGGTG
CACGAGTGGGTTACATCGAACTGGATCTCAACAGCGGTAAGATCCTTGAGAGTTTTCGCCCCGAAGAACG
TTTTCCAATGATGAGCACTTTTAAAGTTCTGCTATGTGGCGCGGTATTATCCCGTATTGACGCCGGGCAA
GAGCAACTCGGTCGCCGCATACACTATTCTCAGAATGACTTGGTTGAGTACTCACCAGTCACAGAAAAGC
ATCTTACGGATGGCATGACAGTAAGAGAATTATGCAGTGCTGCCATAACCATGAGTGATAACACTGCGGC
CAACTTACTTCTGACAACGATCGGAGGACCGAAGGAGCTAACCGCTTTTTTGCACAACATGGGGGATCAT
GTAACTCGCCTTGATCGTTGGGAACCGGAGCTGAATGAAGCCATACCAAACGACGAGCGTGACACCACGA
TGCCTGTAGCAATGGCAACAACGTTGCGCAAACTATTAACTGGCGAACTACTTACTCTAGCTTCCCGGCA
ACAATTAATAGACTGGATGGAGGCGGATAAAGTTGCAGGACCACTTCTGCGCTCGGCCCTTCCGGCTGGC
TGGTTTATTGCTGATAAATCTGGAGCCGGTGAGCGTGGAAGCCGCGGTATCATTGCAGCACTGGGGCCAG
ATGGTAAGCCCTCCCGTATCGTAGTTATCTACACGACGGGGAGTCAGGCAACTATGGATGAACGAAATAG
ACAGATCGCTGAGATAGGTGCCTCACTGATTAAGCATTGGTAACTGTCAGACCAAGTTTACTCATATATA
CTTTAGATTGATTTAAAACTTCATTTTTAATTTAAAAGGATCTAGGTGAAGATCCTTTTTGATAATCTCA
TGACCAAAATCCCTTAACGTGAGTTTTCGTTCCACTGAGCGTCAGACCCCGTAGAAAAGATCAAAGGATC
TTCTTGAGATCCTTTTTTTCTGCGCGTAATCTGCTGCTTGCAAACAAAAAAACCACCGCTACCAGCGGTG
GTTTGTTTGCCGGATCAAGAGCTACCAACTCTTTTTCCGAAGGTAACTGGCTTCAGCAGAGCGCAGATAC
CAAATACTGTCCTTCTAGTGTAGCCGTAGTTAGGCCACCACTTCAAGAACTCTGTAGCACCGCCTACATA
CCTCGCTCTGCTAATCCTGTTACCAGTGGCTGCTGCCAGTGGCGATAAGTCGTGTCTTACCGGGTTGGAC
TCAAGACGATAGTTACCGGATAAGGCGCAGCGGTCGGGCTGAACGGGGGGTTCGTGCACACAGCCCAGCT
TGGAGCGAACGACCTACACCGAACTGAGATACCTACAGCGTGAGCTATGAGAAAGCGCCACGCTTCCCGA
AGGGAGAAAGGCGGACAGGTATCCGGTAAGCGGCAGGGTCGGAACAGGAGAGCGCACGAGGGAGCTTCCA
GGGGGAAACGCCTGGTATCTTTATAGTCCTGTCGGGTTTCGCCACCTCTGACTTGAGCGTCGATTTTTGT
GATGCTCGTCAGGGGGGCGGAGCCTATGGAAAAACGCCAGCAACGCGGCCTTTTTACGGTTCCTGGCCTT
TTGCTGGCCTTTTGCTCACATGT
