LOCUS       Exported 64 bp ds-DNA linear SYN 06-SEP-2021
DEFINITION  Cloning vector for expression of sgRNA-20xPBSb.
ACCESSION   .
VERSION     .
KEYWORDS    pAC1425-pX-sgRNA-20xPBSb
SOURCE      synthetic DNA construct
  ORGANISM  synthetic DNA construct
REFERENCE   1 (bases 1 to 64)
  AUTHORS   Cheng AW, Jillette N, Lee P, Plaskon D, Fujiwara Y, Wang W,
            Taghbalout A, Wang H
  TITLE     Casilio: a versatile CRISPR-Cas9-Pumilio hybrid for gene regulation
            and genomic labeling.
  JOURNAL   Cell Res. 2016 Feb;26(2):254-7. doi: 10.1038/cr.2016.3. Epub 2016
            Jan 15.
  PUBMED    26768771
REFERENCE   2 (bases 1 to 64)
  AUTHORS   .
  TITLE     Direct Submission
  JOURNAL   Exported Sep 6, 2021 from SnapGene Server 1.1.58
            http://www.snapgene.com
FEATURES             Location/Qualifiers
     source          1..64
                     /organism="synthetic DNA construct"
                     /mol_type="other DNA"
ORIGIN
        1 aataccgcac agatgcgtaa ggagaaaata ccgcatcagg cgcccctgca ggcagctgcg
       61 cgct
//
