>Addgene plasmid #71925 | pAC1425-pX-sgRNA-20xPBSb | addgene partial sequence | sequence record 136753 | hU6-F 5'-GAGGGCCTATTTCCCATGATT-3'
GTTAGAGAGATAATTGGAATTAATTTGACTGTAAACACAAAGATATTAGTACAAAATACGTGACGTAGAA
AGTAATAATTTCTTGGGTAGTTTGCAGTTTTAAAATTATGTTTTAAAATGGACTATCATATGCTTACCGT
AACTTGAAAGTATTTCGATTTCTTGGCTTTATATATCTTGTGGAAAGGACGAAACACCGGGTCTTCGAGA
AGACCTGTTTAAGAGCTATGCTGGAAACAGCATAGCAAGTTTAAATAAGGCTAGTCCGTTATCAACTTGA
AAAAGTGGCACCGAGTCGGTGCCAATTGGGTCTCCAGATTTGATATAGCCTTGATATAGCCTTGATATAG
CCTTGATATAGCCTTGATATAAGATTTGATATAGCCTTGATATAGCCTTGATATAGCCTTGATATAGCCT
TGATATAAGATTTGATATAGCCTTGATATAGCCTTGATATAGCCTTGATATAGCCTTGATATAAGATTTG
ATATAGCCTTGATATAGCCTTGATATAGCCTTGATATAGCCTTGATATAAGATCTTTTTTTGTTTTAGAG
CTAGAAATAGCAAGTTAAAATAAGGCTAGTCCGTAGCGCGTGCGCCAATTCTGCAGACAAATGGCGGCGC
GCCGCGGCCGCAGGAACCCCTAGTGATGGAGTTGGCCACTCC
